Addgene plasmid #236369: pCAG-48xCCAT1 array
Purpose: Expression of array of 48 crRNAs targeting CCAT1
Depositing lab: Ling-Ling Chen. Depositing organization: CAS Center for Excellence in Molecular Cell Science. Publication: CRISPR-array-mediated imaging of non-repetitive and multiplex genomic loci in living cells. Yang LZ, Min YH, Liu YX, Gao BQ, Liu XQ, Huang Y, Wang H, Yang L, Liu ZJ, Chen LL. Nat Methods. 2024 Sep;21(9):1646-1657. doi: 10.1038/s41592-024-02333-3. Epub 2024 Jul 4. PubMed 38965442.
Backbone
  Vector backbone: pCAG
  Vector type: Lentiviral, CRISPR
Growth in bacteria
  Bacterial resistance: Ampicillin, 100 μg/mL
  Growth temperature: 37°C
  Growth strain: NEB Stable
  Copy number: High Copy
Gene/Insert
  Gene/Insert name: 48xCCAT1 crRNA array
  Species: H. sapiens (human)
  Entrez Gene: CCAT1 (a.k.a. CARLO5, CARLo-5, onco-lncRNA-40)
  Cloning method: Gene Synthesis
Terms and licenses: Academic/Nonprofit Terms; Industry Terms: Not Available to Industry
How to cite: pCAG-48xCCAT1 array was a gift from Ling-Ling Chen (Addgene plasmid # 236369 ; http://n2t.net/addgene:236369 ; RRID:Addgene_236369)
