[The description below was written by a language model from this plasmid's Addgene catalogue record and pLannotate feature annotations shown in this document.]
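Description:
pCAG-48xCCAT1 array is a lentiviral CRISPR plasmid of about 9.6 kb, built on a pCAG backbone, that expresses a synthetic array of 48 crRNAs directed against the human CCAT1 locus. It is propagated in E. coli through a high-copy ColE1/pUC-type origin and selected with ampicillin via the β-lactamase gene. The record lists a recombination-reducing strain as the growth host, which fits a plasmid carrying both LTRs and a highly repetitive insert. Small lac operon, SV40 origin and SV40 poly(A) fragments in the backbone appear to be cloning remnants.

The transfer cassette lies between a truncated HIV-1 5' LTR and a self-inactivating ΔU3 3' LTR. It includes the Ψ packaging signal with a partial gag sequence, the Rev response element for nuclear export of the viral genomic RNA, and the cPPT/CTS. Expression is driven by the CAG promoter, made up of the CMV enhancer, the chicken β-actin promoter and a chimeric β-actin/β-globin intron, so the array is transcribed by RNA polymerase II as one long transcript rather than from individual Pol III units. A WPRE follows the insert to stabilise the transcript.

The crRNA array itself is not annotated in either feature table. It presumably occupies the unannotated stretch of roughly 2.1 kb between the intron and the WPRE. The record does not state which Cas protein processes and uses the crRNAs, and no Cas gene, fluorescent reporter or mammalian selection marker is annotated, so these would have to be supplied separately. The two sequencing records differ by a few nucleotides and in their numbering origin but show the same architecture. The associated publication title indicates use in CRISPR-array-mediated live-cell imaging of non-repetitive genomic loci, where many guides tile one locus to concentrate signal.
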