Features (pLannotate 1.2.2; 25 found; start..end, strand, type, name):
    559..1147    +  rep_origin     ori: high-copy-number ColE1/pMB1/pBR322/pUC origin of replication
   1330..1384    +  CDS            lacI (fragment): lac repressor; lacI; The lac repressor binds to the lac operator to inhibit transcription in E. coli. This inhibition can be relieved by adding lactose or isopropyl-β-D-thiogalactopyranoside (IPTG).
   1390..1483    +  rep_origin     SV40 ori (fragment): SV40 origin of replication
   1508..1545    +  CDS            lacI (fragment): lac repressor; lacI; The lac repressor binds to the lac operator to inhibit transcription in E. coli. This inhibition can be relieved by adding lactose or isopropyl-β-D-thiogalactopyranoside (IPTG).
   1558..1579    +  protein_bind   CAP binding site: CAP binding activates transcription in the presence of cAMP. E. coli catabolite activator protein
   1594..1624    +  promoter       lac promoter: promoter for the E. coli lac operon
   1632..1648    +  protein_bind   lac operator: The lac repressor binds to the lac operator to inhibit transcription in E. coli. This inhibition can be relieved by adding lactose or isopropyl-β-D-thiogalactopyranoside (IPTG). lac repressor encoded by lacI
   1682..1765    +  polyA_signal   SV40 poly(A) signal (fragment): SV40 polyadenylation signal
   1932..2261    +  CDS            nef (fragment): NEF_HV1BR - Experimental evidence at protein level: Swiss-Prot protein existence level 1. Extracellular Nef protein targets CD4(+) T-lymphocytes for apoptosis by interacting with CXCR4 surface receptors (PubMed:14990729). From Human immunodeficiency virus type 1 group M subtype B (isolate BRU/LAI) (HIV-1).
   2309..2566    +  LTR            5' LTR (truncated): truncated 5' long terminal repeat (LTR) from HIV-1
   2613..2738    +  misc_feature   HIV-1 Ψ: packaging signal of human immunodeficiency virus type 1
   2722..3060    +  CDS            HIV-1 gag (fragment): gag protein from human immunodeficiency virus 1; gag
   3235..3468    +  misc_feature   RRE: The Rev response element (RRE) of HIV-1 allows for Rev-dependent mRNA export from the nucleus to the cytoplasm.
   3845..3945    +  CDS            Rev (fragment): human immunodeficiency virus 1 (HIV-1) Rev protein; rev; enhances nuclear export of unspliced and incompletely spliced viral mRNAs
   3990..4107    +  misc_feature   cPPT/CTS: central polypurine tract and central termination sequence of HIV-1
   4206..4509    +  enhancer       CMV enhancer: human cytomegalovirus immediate early enhancer
   4511..4632    +  promoter       chicken β-actin promoter (fragment): contains a 21-bp deletion relative to the standard chicken β-actin promoter
   4641..4662    +  promoter       chicken β-actin promoter (fragment): No description available
   4660..4681    +  promoter       chicken β-actin promoter (fragment): No description available
   4804..5808    +  intron         chimeric intron: chimera between introns from chicken β-actin and rabbit β-globin
   7919..8507    +  misc_feature   WPRE: woodchuck hepatitis virus posttranscriptional regulatory element
   8515..8580    +  CDS            nef (fragment): NEF_HV1Z2 - Experimental evidence at protein level: Swiss-Prot protein existence level 1. Extracellular Nef protein targets CD4(+) T-lymphocytes for apoptosis by interacting with CXCR4 surface receptors. From Human immunodeficiency virus type 1 group M subtype D (isolate Z2/CDC-Z34) (HIV-1).
   8582..8815    +  LTR            3' LTR (ΔU3): self-inactivating 3' long terminal repeat (LTR) from HIV-1
   9020..9124    +  promoter       AmpR promoter: bla
   9125..388     +  CDS            AmpR (across the origin): β-lactamase; bla; confers resistance to ampicillin, carbenicillin, and related antibiotics
>Addgene plasmid #236369 | pCAG-48xCCAT1 array | addgene full sequence | sequence record 478682 | Addgene NGS Result
TCGCCTTGATCGTTGGGAACCGGAGCTGAATGAAGCCATACCAAACGACGAGCGTGACACCACGATGCCT
GTAGCAATGGCAACAACGTTGCGCAAACTATTAACTGGCGAACTACTTACTCTAGCTTCCCGGCAACAAT
TAATAGACTGGATGGAGGCGGATAAAGTTGCAGGACCACTTCTGCGCTCGGCCCTTCCGGCTGGCTGGTT
TATTGCTGATAAATCTGGAGCCGGTGAGCGTGGGTCTCGCGGTATCATTGCAGCACTGGGGCCAGATGGT
AAGCCCTCCCGTATCGTAGTTATCTACACGACGGGGAGTCAGGCAACTATGGATGAACGAAATAGACAGA
TCGCTGAGATAGGTGCCTCACTGATTAAGCATTGGTAACTGTCAGACCAAGTTTACTCATATATACTTTA
GATTGATTTAAAACTTCATTTTTAATTTAAAAGGATCTAGGTGAAGATCCTTTTTGATAATCTCATGACC
AAAATCCCTTAACGTGAGTTTTCGTTCCACTGAGCGTCAGACCCCGTAGAAAAGATCAAAGGATCTTCTT
GAGATCCTTTTTTTCTGCGCGTAATCTGCTGCTTGCAAACAAAAAAACCACCGCTACCAGCGGTGGTTTG
TTTGCCGGATCAAGAGCTACCAACTCTTTTTCCGAAGGTAACTGGCTTCAGCAGAGCGCAGATACCAAAT
ACTGTTCTTCTAGTGTAGCCGTAGTTAGGCCACCACTTCAAGAACTCTGTAGCACCGCCTACATACCTCG
CTCTGCTAATCCTGTTACCAGTGGCTGCTGCCAGTGGCGATAAGTCGTGTCTTACCGGGTTGGACTCAAG
ACGATAGTTACCGGATAAGGCGCAGCGGTCGGGCTGAACGGGGGGTTCGTGCACACAGCCCAGCTTGGAG
CGAACGACCTACACCGAACTGAGATACCTACAGCGTGAGCTATGAGAAAGCGCCACGCTTCCCGAAGGGA
GAAAGGCGGACAGGTATCCGGTAAGCGGCAGGGTCGGAACAGGAGAGCGCACGAGGGAGCTTCCAGGGGG
AAACGCCTGGTATCTTTATAGTCCTGTCGGGTTTCGCCACCTCTGACTTGAGCGTCGATTTTTGTGATGC
TCGTCAGGGGGGCGGAGCCTATGGAAAAACGCCAGCAACGCGGCCTTTTTACGGTTCCTGGCCTTTTGCT
GGCCTTTTGCTCACATGTTCTTTCCTGCGTTATCCCCTGATTCTGTGGATAACCGTATTACCGCCTTTGA
GTGAGCTGATACCGCTCGCCGCAGCCGAACGACCGAGCGCAGCGAGTCAGTGAGCGAGGAAGCGGAAGAG
CGCCCAATACGCAAACCGCCTCTCCCCGCGCGTTGGCCGATTCATTAATGCAGCAAGCTCATGGCTGACT
AATTTTTTTTATTTATGCAGAGGCCGAGGCCGCCTCGGCCTCTGAGCTATTCCAGAAGTAGTGAGGAGGC
TTTTTTGGAGGCCTAGGCTTTTGCAAAAAGCTCCCCGTGGCACGACAGGTTTCCCGACTGGAAAGCGGGC
AGTGAGCGCAACGCAATTAATGTGAGTTAGCTCACTCATTAGGCACCCCAGGCTTTACACTTTATGCTTC
CGGCTCGTATGTTGTGTGGAATTGTGAGCGGATAACAATTTCACACAGGAAACAGCTATGACATGATTAC
GAATTTCACAAATAAAGCATTTTTTTCACTGCATTCTAGTTGTGGTTTGTCCAAACTCATCAATGTATCT
TATCATGTCTGGATCAACTGGATAACTCAAGCTAACCAAAATCATCCCAAACTTCCCACCCCATACCCTA
TTACCACTGCCAATTACCTGTGGTTTCATTTACTCTAAACCTGTGATTCCTCTGAATTATTTTCATTTTA
AAGAAATTGTATTTGTTAAATATGTACTACAAACTTAGTAGTTGGAAGGGCTAATTCACTCCCAAAGAAG
ACAAGATATCCTTGATCTGTGGATCTACCACACACAAGGCTACTTCCCTGATTAGCAGAACTACACACCA
GGGCCAGGGGTCAGATATCCACTGACCTTTGGATGGTGCTACAAGCTAGTACCAGTTGAGCCAGATAAGG
TAGAAGAGGCCAATAAAGGAGAGAACACCAGCTTGTTACACCCTGTGAGCCTGCATGGGATGGATGACCC
GGAGAGAGAAGTGTTAGAGTGGAGGTTTGACAGCCGCCTAGCATTTCATCACGTGGCCCGAGAGCTGCAT
CCGGAGTACTTCAAGAACTGCTGATATCGAGCTTGCTACAAGGGACTTTCCGCTGGGGACTTTCCAGGGA
GGCGTGGCCTGGGCGGGACTGGGGAGTGGCGAGCCCTCAGATCCTGCATATAAGCAGCTGCTTTTTGCCT
GTACTGGGTCTCTCTGGTTAGACCAGATCTGAGCCTGGGAGCTCTCTGGCTAACTAGGGAACCCACTGCT
TAAGCCTCAATAAAGCTTGCCTTGAGTGCTTCAAGTAGTGTGTGCCCGTCTGTTGTGTGACTCTGGTAAC
TAGAGATCCCTCAGACCCTTTTAGTCAGTGTGGAAAATCTCTAGCAGTGGCGCCCGAACAGGGACTTGAA
AGCGAAAGGGAAACCAGAGGAGCTCTCTCGACGCAGGACTCGGCTTGCTGAAGCGCGCACGGCAAGAGGC
GAGGGGCGGCGACTGGTGAGTACGCCAAAAATTTTGACTAGCGGAGGCTAGAAGGAGAGAGATGGGTGCG
AGAGCGTCAGTATTAAGCGGGGGAGAATTAGATCGCGATGGGAAAAAATTCGGTTAAGGCCAGGGGGAAA
GAAAAAATATAAATTAAAACATATAGTATGGGCAAGCAGGGAGCTAGAACGATTCGCAGTTAATCCTGGC
CTGTTAGAAACATCAGAAGGCTGTAGACAAATACTGGGACAGCTACAACCATCCCTTCAGACAGGATCAG
AAGAACTTAGATCATTATATAATACAGTAGCAACCCTCTATTGTGTGCATCAAAGGATAGAGATAAAAGA
CACCAAGGAAGCTTTAGACAAGATAGAGGAAGAGCAAAACAAAAGTAAGACCACCGCACAGCAAGCGGCC
GGCCGCTGATCTTCAGACCTGGAGGAGGAGATATGAGGGACAATTGGAGAAGTGAATTATATAAATATAA
AGTAGTAAAAATTGAACCATTAGGAGTAGCACCCACCAAGGCAAAGAGAAGAGTGGTGCAGAGAGAAAAA
AGAGCAGTGGGAATAGGAGCTTTGTTCCTTGGGTTCTTGGGAGCAGCAGGAAGCACTATGGGCGCAGCGT
CAATGACGCTGACGGTACAGGCCAGACAATTATTGTCTGGTATAGTGCAGCAGCAGAACAATTTGCTGAG
GGCTATTGAGGCGCAACAGCATCTGTTGCAACTCACAGTCTGGGGCATCAAGCAGCTCCAGGCAAGAATC
CTGGCTGTGGAAAGATACCTAAAGGATCAACAGCTCCTGGGGATTTGGGGTTGCTCTGGAAAACTCATTT
GCACCACTGCTGTGCCTTGGAATGCTAGTTGGAGTAATAAATCTCTGGAACAGATTTGGAATCACACGAC
CTGGATGGAGTGGGACAGAGAAATTAACAATTACACAAGCTTAATACACTCCTTAATTGAAGAATCGCAA
AACCAGCAAGAAAAGAATGAACAAGAATTATTGGAATTAGATAAATGGGCAAGTTTGTGGAATTGGTTTA
ACATAACAAATTGGCTGTGGTATATAAAATTATTCATAATGATAGTAGGAGGCTTGGTAGGTTTAAGAAT
AGTTTTTGCTGTACTTTCTATAGTGAATAGAGTTAGGCAGGGATATTCACCATTATCGTTTCAGACCCAC
CTCCCAACCCCGAGGGGACCCGACAGGCCCGAAGGAATAGAAGAAGAAGGTGGAGAGAGAGACAGAGACA
GATCCATTCGATTAGTGAACGGATCTCGACGGTATCGCCGAATTCACAAATGGCAGTATTCATCCACAAT
TTTAAAAGAAAAGGGGGGATTGGGGGGTACAGTGCAGGGGAAAGAATAGTAGACATAATAGCAACAGACA
TACAAACTAAAGAATTACAAAAACAAATTACAAAAATTCAAAATTTTCGGGTTTATTACAGGGACAGCAG
AGATCCAGTTTGGACTAGTTATTAATAGTAATCAATTACGGGGTCATTAGTTCATAGCCCATATATGGAG
TTCCGCGTTACATAACTTACGGTAAATGGCCCGCCTGGCTGACCGCCCAACGACCCCCGCCCATTGACGT
CAATAATGACGTATGTTCCCATAGTAACGCCAATAGGGACTTTCCATTGACGTCAATGGGTGGAGTATTT
ACGGTAAACTGCCCACTTGGCAGTACATCAAGTGTATCATATGCCAAGTACGCCCCCTATTGACGTCAAT
GACGGTAAATGGCCCGCCTGGCATTATGCCCAGTACATGACCTTATGGGACTTTCCTACTTGGCAGTACA
TCTACGTATTAGTCATCGCTATTACCATGGTCGAGGTGAGCCCCACGTTCTGCTTCACTCTCCCCATCTC
CCCCCCCTCCCCACCCCCAATTTTGTATTTATTTATTTTTTAATTATTTTGTGCAGCGATGGGGGCGGGG
GGGGGGGGGGGGGCGGCCCCGGGGGGGGGGGGGGGGGGGGGGGGGGGGGGGGGGGGGGGGGGGGGGGGGT
GGGGGGGGTGGCCCACGCAGAGGGGCGCCCCGACACTTTTCTTTTTTTCTGTGAGGCGGCGGGGGGGCGC
CCCCCAAAAACAACCACCCCCGCGCGCGGCGCGTGGTCGTGCGCGCTGCCTTCGCCCCGTGCCCCGCTCC
GCCGCCGCCTCGCGCCGCCCGCCCCGGCTCTGACTGACCGCGTTACTCCCACAGGTGAGCGGGCGGGACG
GCCCTTCTCCTCCGGGCTGTAATTAGCGCTTGGTTTAATGACGGCTTGTTTCTTTTCTGTGGCTGCGTGA
AAGCCTTGAGGGGCTCCGGGAGGGCCCTTTGTGCGGGGGGAGCGGCTCGGGGGGTGCGTGCGTGTGTGTG
TGCGTGGGGAGCGCCGCGTGCGGCTCCGCGCTGCCCGGCGGCTGTGAGCGCTGCGGGCGCGGCGCGGGGC
TTTGTGCGCTCCGCAGTGTGCGCGAGGGGAGCGCGGCCGGGGGCGGTGCCCCGCGGTGCGGGGGGGGCTG
CGAGGGGAACAAAGGCTGCGTGCGGGGTGTGTGCGTGGGGGGGTGAGCAGGGGGTGTGGGCGCGTCGGTC
GGGCTGCAACCCCCCCTGCACCCCCCTCCCCGAGTTGCTGAGCACGGCCCGGCTTCGGGTGCGGGGCTCC
GTACGGGGCGTGGCGCGGGGCTCGCCGTGCCGGGCGGGGGGTGGCGGCAGGTGGGGGTGCCGGGCGGGGC
GGGGCCGCCTCGGGCCGGGGAGGGCTCGGGGGAGGGGCGCGGCGGCCCCCGGAGCGCCGGCGGCTGTCGA
GGCGCGGCGAGCCGCAGCCATTGCCTTTTATGGTAATCGTGCGAGAGGGCGCAGGGACTTCCTTTGTCCC
AAATCTGTGCGGAGCCGAAATCTGGGAGGCGCCGCCGCACCCCCTCTAGCGGGCGCGGGGCGAAGCGGTG
CGGCGCCGGCAGGAAGGAAATGGGCGGGGAGGGCCTTCGTGCGTCGCCGCGCCGCCGTCCCCTTCTCCCT
CTCCAGCCTCGGGGCTGTCCGCGGGGGGACGGCTGCCTTCGGGGGGGACGGGGCAGGGCGGGGTTCGGCT
TCTGGCGTGTGACCGGCGGCTCTAGCGCCTCTGCTAACCATGTTCATGCCTTCTTCTTTTTCCTACAGCT
CCTGGGCAACGTGCTGGTTATTGTGCTGTCTCATCATTTTGGCAAAGGGCGGCCGCATCTTGTGGAAAGG
ACGAAACACCGTAATTTCTACTAAGTGTAGATATAGGGAAACATGAAGAAACTAATTTCTACTAAGTGTA
GATGCCTAGTGGAGAAAACAGATTAATTTCTACTAAGTGTAGATCTGTGAGCACACCAAAGAAATAATTT
CTACTAAGTGTAGATCTCTACCATGCCTACTGTAATAATTTCTACTAAGTGTAGATGGATAACGGACACA
GCCATATAATTTCTACTAAGTGTAGATGGACTATATCAGAACTATGATAATTTCTACTAAGTGTAGATGT
ATGAATGTATGACCTTCTTAATTTCTACTAAGTGTAGATAATAGGGAAATCTGTACACATAATTTCTACT
AAGTGTAGATGGAGGCTTCCACAGTAGACCTAATTTCTACTAAGTGTAGATGTGATGAGTTACCAGATGG
TTAATTTCTACTAAGTGTAGATGTTTATATCCTCAGTTACAATAATTTCTACTAAGTGTAGATGCTCCAT
CACTGCTGGCGACTAATTTCTACTAAGTGTAGATAGAGAAACATGATTAGTTCTTAATTTCTACTAAGTG
TAGATGGTCTCAAAATGGATAATAATAATTTCTACTAAGTGTAGATCTTACTGATGTTACCACAAATAAT
TTCTACTAAGTGTAGATGAGAAGAAGGACTAAAAATCTAATTTCTACTAAGTGTAGATTCACCAGTACTA
CAACTTAGTAATTTCTACTAAGTGTAGATGATTGGAAAGTCCACATGCCTAATTTCTACTAAGTGTAGAT
CCTTGTGCCAGGCAACATTCTAATTTCTACTAAGTGTAGATCCCACAGCCATATGGTCCGATAATTTCTA
CTAAGTGTAGATCCATGCATGGTAGATCCTAATAATTTCTACTAAGTGTAGATGGGCTCCCTGGATACTT
AAGTAATTTCTACTAAGTGTAGATCATGGTAGATTCTCTATAATTAATTTCTACTAAGTGTAGATCTGGA
CAGGGTATTGCCAACTAATTTCTACTAAGTGTAGATCTGAGCACAGTTCTCTCATGTAATTTCTACTAAG
TGTAGATGAGCTAGGCATATTGTATTCTAATTTCTACTAAGTGTAGATGGGTATCCTTCATTATCAAGTA
ATTTCTACTAAGTGTAGATAGACCTCAGAGTCTATCTGTTAATTTCTACTAAGTGTAGATCCTATGAAAA
TGGCAAAGGTTAATTTCTACTAAGTGTAGATTCCCTTATCAGAATGTAAAATAATTTCTACTAAGTGTAG
ATACAAGAGGAAATGATGAGGCTAATTTCTACTAAGTGTAGATAGGGTGGAAGAGCTAGAACATAATTTC
TACTAAGTGTAGATGCACGAGTCTACCATTGCTCTAATTTCTACTAAGTGTAGATCCAGAAAAGATAAAC
AAGTTTAATTTCTACTAAGTGTAGATGAATAAATGAGTACCTTCGGTAATTTCTACTAAGTGTAGATCTT
GGCAACCAGAATGCATGTAATTTCTACTAAGTGTAGATATGGATGGAAGTACACATTCTAATTTCTACTA
AGTGTAGATTCAGGACACAGTGATAACAATAATTTCTACTAAGTGTAGATCATTCTGATAAGGGATAAAA
TAATTTCTACTAAGTGTAGATGGCTGTCTGAGAAACCAAAATAATTTCTACTAAGTGTAGATGACTATAA
AAGCCATAGGCTTAATTTCTACTAAGTGTAGATACTGCATTCATAAGGATTGGTAATTTCTACTAAGTGT
AGATGAATGTGCTGATGCTAGCATTAATTTCTACTAAGTGTAGATCCTGCCTTGCAAGGACACATTAATT
TCTACTAAGTGTAGATAATACCCCAAGGATGGAGGTTAATTTCTACTAAGTGTAGATACCTAAGAAACAG
CAAAGATTAATTTCTACTAAGTGTAGATGATCTGCTCTGCCTCACAGATAATTTCTACTAAGTGTAGATG
AGGCAAGAATGCACATATTTAATTTCTACTAAGTGTAGATTTTTTTTGAATTCTCGACCTCGAGAATCGA
TAGATCCTAATCAACCTCTGGATTACAAAATTTGTGAAAGATTGACTGGTATTCTTAACTATGTTGCTCC
TTTTACGCTATGTGGATACGCTGCTTTAATGCCTTTGTATCATGCTATTGCTTCCCGTATGGCTTTCATT
TTCTCCTCCTTGTATAAATCCTGGTTGCTGTCTCTTTATGAGGAGTTGTGGCCCGTTGTCAGGCAACGTG
GCGTGGTGTGCACTGTGTTTGCTGACGCAACCCCCACTGGTTGGGGCATTGCCACCACCTGTCAGCTCCT
TTCCGGGACTTTCGCTTTCCCCCTCCCTATTGCCACGGCGGAACTCATCGCCGCCTGCCTTGCCCGCTGC
TGGACAGGGGCTCGGCTGTTGGGCACTGACAATTCCGTGGTGTTGTCGGGGAAATCATCGTCCTTTCCTT
GGCTGCTCGCCTGTGTTGCCACCTGGATTCTGCGCGGGACGTCCTTCTGCTACGTCCCTTCGGCCCTCAA
TCCAGCGGACCTTCCTTCCCGCGGCCTGCTGCCGGCTCTGCGGCCTCTTCCGCGTCTTCGCCTTCGCCCT
CAGACGAGTCGGATCTCCCTTTGGGCCGCCTCCCCGCCTGAGATCCTTTAAGACCAATGACTTACAAGGC
AGCTGTAGATCTTAGCCACTTTTTAAAAGAAAAGGGGGGACTGGAAGGGCTAATTCACTCCCAACGAAGA
CAAGATCTGCTTTTTGCTTGTACTGGGTCTCTCTGGTTAGACCAGATCTGAGCCTGGGAGCTCTCTGGCT
AACTAGGGAACCCACTGCTTAAGCCTCAATAAAGCTTGCCTTGAGTGCTTCAAGTAGTGTGTGCCCGTCT
GTTGTGTGACTCTGGTAACTAGAGATCCCTCAGACCCTTTTAGTCAGTGTGGAAAATCTCTAGCAGTAGT
AGTTCATGTCATCTTATTATTCAGTATTTATAACTTGCAAAGAAATGAATATCAGAGAGTGAGAGGCCCG
GGTTAATTAAGGAAAGGGCTAGATCATTCTTGAAGACGAAAGGGCCTCGTGATACGCCTATTTTTATAGG
TTAATGTCATGATAATAATGGTTTCTTAGACGTCAGGTGGCACTTTTCGGGGAAATGTGCGCGGAACCCC
TATTTGTTTATTTTTCTAAATACATTCAAATATGTATCCGCTCATGAGACAATAACCCTGATAAATGCTT
CAATAATATTGAAAAAGGAAGAGTATGAGTATTCAACATTTCCGTGTCGCCCTTATTCCCTTTTTTGCGG
CATTTTGCCTTCCTGTTTTTGCTCACCCAGAAACGCTGGTGAAAGTAAAAGATGCTGAAGATCAGTTGGG
TGCACGAGTGGGTTACATCGAACTGGATCTCAACAGCGGTAAGATCCTTGAGAGTTTTCGCCCCGAAGAA
CGTTTTCCAATGATGAGCACTTTTAAAGTTCTGCTATGTGGCGCGGTATTATCCCGTGTTGACGCCGGGC
AAGAGCAACTCGGTCGCCGCATACACTATTCTCAGAATGACTTGGTTGAGTACTCACCAGTCACAGAAAA
GCATCTTACGGATGGCATGACAGTAAGAGAATTATGCAGTGCTGCCATAACCATGAGTGATAACACTGCG
GCCAACTTACTTCTGACAACGATCGGAGGACCGAAGGAGCTAACCGCTTTTTTGCACAACATGGGGGATC
ATGTAAC
