Features (pLannotate 1.2.2; 23 found; start..end, strand, type, name):
    377..634     +  LTR            5' LTR (truncated): truncated 5' long terminal repeat (LTR) from HIV-1
    681..806     +  misc_feature   HIV-1 Ψ: packaging signal of human immunodeficiency virus type 1
    790..1128    +  CDS            HIV-1 gag (fragment): gag protein from human immunodeficiency virus 1; gag
   1303..1536    +  misc_feature   RRE: The Rev response element (RRE) of HIV-1 allows for Rev-dependent mRNA export from the nucleus to the cytoplasm.
   1913..2013    +  CDS            Rev (fragment): human immunodeficiency virus 1 (HIV-1) Rev protein; rev; enhances nuclear export of unspliced and incompletely spliced viral mRNAs
   2058..2175    +  misc_feature   cPPT/CTS: central polypurine tract and central termination sequence of HIV-1
   2274..2577    +  enhancer       CMV enhancer: human cytomegalovirus immediate early enhancer
   2579..2856    +  promoter       chicken β-actin promoter: No description available
   2857..3873    +  intron         chimeric intron: chimera between introns from chicken β-actin and rabbit β-globin
   5984..6572    +  misc_feature   WPRE: woodchuck hepatitis virus posttranscriptional regulatory element
   6580..6645    +  CDS            nef (fragment): NEF_HV1Z2 - Experimental evidence at protein level: Swiss-Prot protein existence level 1. Extracellular Nef protein targets CD4(+) T-lymphocytes for apoptosis by interacting with CXCR4 surface receptors. From Human immunodeficiency virus type 1 group M subtype D (isolate Z2/CDC-Z34) (HIV-1).
   6647..6880    +  LTR            3' LTR (ΔU3): self-inactivating 3' long terminal repeat (LTR) from HIV-1
   7085..7189    +  promoter       AmpR promoter: bla
   7190..8050    +  CDS            AmpR: β-lactamase; bla; confers resistance to ampicillin, carbenicillin, and related antibiotics
   8221..8809    +  rep_origin     ori: high-copy-number ColE1/pMB1/pBR322/pUC origin of replication
   8992..9046    +  CDS            lacI (fragment): lac repressor; lacI; The lac repressor binds to the lac operator to inhibit transcription in E. coli. This inhibition can be relieved by adding lactose or isopropyl-β-D-thiogalactopyranoside (IPTG).
   9052..9145    +  rep_origin     SV40 ori (fragment): SV40 origin of replication
   9170..9207    +  CDS            lacI (fragment): lac repressor; lacI; The lac repressor binds to the lac operator to inhibit transcription in E. coli. This inhibition can be relieved by adding lactose or isopropyl-β-D-thiogalactopyranoside (IPTG).
   9220..9241    +  protein_bind   CAP binding site: CAP binding activates transcription in the presence of cAMP. E. coli catabolite activator protein
   9256..9286    +  promoter       lac promoter: promoter for the E. coli lac operon
   9294..9310    +  protein_bind   lac operator: The lac repressor binds to the lac operator to inhibit transcription in E. coli. This inhibition can be relieved by adding lactose or isopropyl-β-D-thiogalactopyranoside (IPTG). lac repressor encoded by lacI
   9344..9427    +  polyA_signal   SV40 poly(A) signal (fragment): SV40 polyadenylation signal
   9594..329     +  CDS            nef (fragment) (across the origin): NEF_HV1BR - Experimental evidence at protein level: Swiss-Prot protein existence level 1. Extracellular Nef protein targets CD4(+) T-lymphocytes for apoptosis by interacting with CXCR4 surface receptors (PubMed:14990729). From Human immunodeficiency virus type 1 group M subtype B (isolate BRU/LAI) (HIV-1).
>Addgene plasmid #236369 | pCAG-48xCCAT1 array | addgene full sequence | sequence record 479454 | Addgene Long Read Sequencing Result
TGGAAGGGCTAATTCACTCCCAAAGAAGACAAGATATCCTTGATCTGTGGATCTACCACACACAAGGCTA
CTTCCCTGATTAGCAGAACTACACACCAGGGCCAGGGGTCAGATATCCACTGACCTTTGGATGGTGCTAC
AAGCTAGTACCAGTTGAGCCAGATAAGGTAGAAGAGGCCAATAAAGGAGAGAACACCAGCTTGTTACACC
CTGTGAGCCTGCATGGGATGGATGACCCGGAGAGAGAAGTGTTAGAGTGGAGGTTTGACAGCCGCCTAGC
ATTTCATCACGTGGCCCGAGAGCTGCATCCGGAGTACTTCAAGAACTGCTGATATCGAGCTTGCTACAAG
GGACTTTCCGCTGGGGACTTTCCAGGGAGGCGTGGCCTGGGCGGGACTGGGGAGTGGCGAGCCCTCAGAT
CCTGCATATAAGCAGCTGCTTTTTGCCTGTACTGGGTCTCTCTGGTTAGACCAGATCTGAGCCTGGGAGC
TCTCTGGCTAACTAGGGAACCCACTGCTTAAGCCTCAATAAAGCTTGCCTTGAGTGCTTCAAGTAGTGTG
TGCCCGTCTGTTGTGTGACTCTGGTAACTAGAGATCCCTCAGACCCTTTTAGTCAGTGTGGAAAATCTCT
AGCAGTGGCGCCCGAACAGGGACTTGAAAGCGAAAGGGAAACCAGAGGAGCTCTCTCGACGCAGGACTCG
GCTTGCTGAAGCGCGCACGGCAAGAGGCGAGGGGCGGCGACTGGTGAGTACGCCAAAAATTTTGACTAGC
GGAGGCTAGAAGGAGAGAGATGGGTGCGAGAGCGTCAGTATTAAGCGGGGGAGAATTAGATCGCGATGGG
AAAAAATTCGGTTAAGGCCAGGGGGAAAGAAAAAATATAAATTAAAACATATAGTATGGGCAAGCAGGGA
GCTAGAACGATTCGCAGTTAATCCTGGCCTGTTAGAAACATCAGAAGGCTGTAGACAAATACTGGGACAG
CTACAACCATCCCTTCAGACAGGATCAGAAGAACTTAGATCATTATATAATACAGTAGCAACCCTCTATT
GTGTGCATCAAAGGATAGAGATAAAAGACACCAAGGAAGCTTTAGACAAGATAGAGGAAGAGCAAAACAA
AAGTAAGACCACCGCACAGCAAGCGGCCGGCCGCTGATCTTCAGACCTGGAGGAGGAGATATGAGGGACA
ATTGGAGAAGTGAATTATATAAATATAAAGTAGTAAAAATTGAACCATTAGGAGTAGCACCCACCAAGGC
AAAGAGAAGAGTGGTGCAGAGAGAAAAAAGAGCAGTGGGAATAGGAGCTTTGTTCCTTGGGTTCTTGGGA
GCAGCAGGAAGCACTATGGGCGCAGCGTCAATGACGCTGACGGTACAGGCCAGACAATTATTGTCTGGTA
TAGTGCAGCAGCAGAACAATTTGCTGAGGGCTATTGAGGCGCAACAGCATCTGTTGCAACTCACAGTCTG
GGGCATCAAGCAGCTCCAGGCAAGAATCCTGGCTGTGGAAAGATACCTAAAGGATCAACAGCTCCTGGGG
ATTTGGGGTTGCTCTGGAAAACTCATTTGCACCACTGCTGTGCCTTGGAATGCTAGTTGGAGTAATAAAT
CTCTGGAACAGATTTGGAATCACACGACCTGGATGGAGTGGGACAGAGAAATTAACAATTACACAAGCTT
AATACACTCCTTAATTGAAGAATCGCAAAACCAGCAAGAAAAGAATGAACAAGAATTATTGGAATTAGAT
AAATGGGCAAGTTTGTGGAATTGGTTTAACATAACAAATTGGCTGTGGTATATAAAATTATTCATAATGA
TAGTAGGAGGCTTGGTAGGTTTAAGAATAGTTTTTGCTGTACTTTCTATAGTGAATAGAGTTAGGCAGGG
ATATTCACCATTATCGTTTCAGACCCACCTCCCAACCCCGAGGGGACCCGACAGGCCCGAAGGAATAGAA
GAAGAAGGTGGAGAGAGAGACAGAGACAGATCCATTCGATTAGTGAACGGATCTCGACGGTATCGCCGAA
TTCACAAATGGCAGTATTCATCCACAATTTTAAAAGAAAAGGGGGGATTGGGGGGTACAGTGCAGGGGAA
AGAATAGTAGACATAATAGCAACAGACATACAAACTAAAGAATTACAAAAACAAATTACAAAAATTCAAA
ATTTTCGGGTTTATTACAGGGACAGCAGAGATCCAGTTTGGACTAGTTATTAATAGTAATCAATTACGGG
GTCATTAGTTCATAGCCCATATATGGAGTTCCGCGTTACATAACTTACGGTAAATGGCCCGCCTGGCTGA
CCGCCCAACGACCCCCGCCCATTGACGTCAATAATGACGTATGTTCCCATAGTAACGCCAATAGGGACTT
TCCATTGACGTCAATGGGTGGAGTATTTACGGTAAACTGCCCACTTGGCAGTACATCAAGTGTATCATAT
GCCAAGTACGCCCCCTATTGACGTCAATGACGGTAAATGGCCCGCCTGGCATTATGCCCAGTACATGACC
TTATGGGACTTTCCTACTTGGCAGTACATCTACGTATTAGTCATCGCTATTACCATGGTCGAGGTGAGCC
CCACGTTCTGCTTCACTCTCCCCATCTCCCCCCCCTCCCCACCCCCAATTTTGTATTTATTTATTTTTTA
ATTATTTTGTGCAGCGATGGGGGCGGGGGGGGGGGGGGGGCGCGCGCCAGGCGGGGCGGGGCGGGGCGAG
GGGCGGGGCGGGGCGAGGCGGAGAGGTGCGGCGGCAGCCAATCAGAGCGGCGCGCTCCGAAAGTTTCCTT
TTATGGCGAGGCGGCGGCGGCGGCGGCCCTATAAAAAGCGAAGCGCGCGGCGGGCGGGAGTCGCTGCGCG
CTGCCTTCGCCCCGTGCCCCGCTCCGCCGCCGCCTCGCGCCGCCCGCCCCGGCTCTGACTGACCGCGTTA
CTCCCACAGGTGAGCGGGCGGGACGGCCCTTCTCCTCCGGGCTGTAATTAGCGCTTGGTTTAATGACGGC
TTGTTTCTTTTCTGTGGCTGCGTGAAAGCCTTGAGGGGCTCCGGGAGGGCCCTTTGTGCGGGGGGAGCGG
CTCGGGGGGTGCGTGCGTGTGTGTGTGCGTGGGGAGCGCCGCGTGCGGCTCCGCGCTGCCCGGCGGCTGT
GAGCGCTGCGGGCGCGGCGCGGGGCTTTGTGCGCTCCGCAGTGTGCGCGAGGGGAGCGCGGCCGGGGGCG
GTGCCCCGCGGTGCGGGGGGGGCTGCGAGGGGAACAAAGGCTGCGTGCGGGGTGTGTGCGTGGGGGGGTG
AGCAGGGGGTGTGGGCGCGTCGGTCGGGCTGCAACCCCCCCTGCACCCCCCTCCCCGAGTTGCTGAGCAC
GGCCCGGCTTCGGGTGCGGGGCTCCGTACGGGGCGTGGCGCGGGGCTCGCCGTGCCGGGCGGGGGGTGGC
GGCAGGTGGGGGTGCCGGGCGGGGCGGGGCCGCCTCGGGCCGGGGAGGGCTCGGGGGAGGGGCGCGGCGG
CCCCCGGAGCGCCGGCGGCTGTCGAGGCGCGGCGAGCCGCAGCCATTGCCTTTTATGGTAATCGTGCGAG
AGGGCGCAGGGACTTCCTTTGTCCCAAATCTGTGCGGAGCCGAAATCTGGGAGGCGCCGCCGCACCCCCT
CTAGCGGGCGCGGGGCGAAGCGGTGCGGCGCCGGCAGGAAGGAAATGGGCGGGGAGGGCCTTCGTGCGTC
GCCGCGCCGCCGTCCCCTTCTCCCTCTCCAGCCTCGGGGCTGTCCGCGGGGGGACGGCTGCCTTCGGGGG
GGACGGGGCAGGGCGGGGTTCGGCTTCTGGCGTGTGACCGGCGGCTCTAGCGCCTCTGCTAACCATGTTC
ATGCCTTCTTCTTTTTCCTACAGCTCCTGGGCAACGTGCTGGTTATTGTGCTGTCTCATCATTTTGGCAA
AGGGCGGCCGCATCTTGTGGAAAGGACGAAACACCGTAATTTCTACTAAGTGTAGATATAGGGAAACATG
AAGAAACTAATTTCTACTAAGTGTAGATGCCTAGTGGAGAAAACAGATTAATTTCTACTAAGTGTAGATC
TGTGAGCACACCAAAGAAATAATTTCTACTAAGTGTAGATCTCTACCATGCCTACTGTAATAATTTCTAC
TAAGTGTAGATGGATAACGGACACAGCCATATAATTTCTACTAAGTGTAGATGGACTATATCAGAACTAT
GATAATTTCTACTAAGTGTAGATGTATGAATGTATGACCTTCTTAATTTCTACTAAGTGTAGATAATAGG
GAAATCTGTACACATAATTTCTACTAAGTGTAGATGGAGGCTTCCACAGTAGACCTAATTTCTACTAAGT
GTAGATGTGATGAGTTACCAGATGGTTAATTTCTACTAAGTGTAGATGTTTATATCCTCAGTTACAATAA
TTTCTACTAAGTGTAGATGCTCCATCACTGCTGGCGACTAATTTCTACTAAGTGTAGATAGAGAAACATG
ATTAGTTCTTAATTTCTACTAAGTGTAGATGGTCTCAAAATGGATAATAATAATTTCTACTAAGTGTAGA
TCTTACTGATGTTACCACAAATAATTTCTACTAAGTGTAGATGAGAAGAAGGACTAAAAATCTAATTTCT
ACTAAGTGTAGATTCACCAGTACTACAACTTAGTAATTTCTACTAAGTGTAGATGATTGGAAAGTCCACA
TGCCTAATTTCTACTAAGTGTAGATCCTTGTGCCAGGCAACATTCTAATTTCTACTAAGTGTAGATCCCA
CAGCCATATGGTCCGATAATTTCTACTAAGTGTAGATCCATGCATGGTAGATCCTAATAATTTCTACTAA
GTGTAGATGGGCTCCCTGGATACTTAAGTAATTTCTACTAAGTGTAGATCATGGTAGATTCTCTATAATT
AATTTCTACTAAGTGTAGATCTGGACAGGGTATTGCCAACTAATTTCTACTAAGTGTAGATCTGAGCACA
GTTCTCTCATGTAATTTCTACTAAGTGTAGATGAGCTAGGCATATTGTATTCTAATTTCTACTAAGTGTA
GATGGGTATCCTTCATTATCAAGTAATTTCTACTAAGTGTAGATAGACCTCAGAGTCTATCTGTTAATTT
CTACTAAGTGTAGATCCTATGAAAATGGCAAAGGTTAATTTCTACTAAGTGTAGATTCCCTTATCAGAAT
GTAAAATAATTTCTACTAAGTGTAGATACAAGAGGAAATGATGAGGCTAATTTCTACTAAGTGTAGATAG
GGTGGAAGAGCTAGAACATAATTTCTACTAAGTGTAGATGCACGAGTCTACCATTGCTCTAATTTCTACT
AAGTGTAGATCCAGAAAAGATAAACAAGTTTAATTTCTACTAAGTGTAGATGAATAAATGAGTACCTTCG
GTAATTTCTACTAAGTGTAGATCTTGGCAACCAGAATGCATGTAATTTCTACTAAGTGTAGATATGGATG
GAAGTACACATTCTAATTTCTACTAAGTGTAGATTCAGGACACAGTGATAACAATAATTTCTACTAAGTG
TAGATCATTCTGATAAGGGATAAAATAATTTCTACTAAGTGTAGATGGCTGTCTGAGAAACCAAAATAAT
TTCTACTAAGTGTAGATGACTATAAAAGCCATAGGCTTAATTTCTACTAAGTGTAGATACTGCATTCATA
AGGATTGGTAATTTCTACTAAGTGTAGATGAATGTGCTGATGCTAGCATTAATTTCTACTAAGTGTAGAT
CCTGCCTTGCAAGGACACATTAATTTCTACTAAGTGTAGATAATACCCCAAGGATGGAGGTTAATTTCTA
CTAAGTGTAGATACCTAAGAAACAGCAAAGATTAATTTCTACTAAGTGTAGATGATCTGCTCTGCCTCAC
AGATAATTTCTACTAAGTGTAGATGAGGCAAGAATGCACATATTTAATTTCTACTAAGTGTAGATTTTTT
TTGAATTCTCGACCTCGAGAATCGATAGATCCTAATCAACCTCTGGATTACAAAATTTGTGAAAGATTGA
CTGGTATTCTTAACTATGTTGCTCCTTTTACGCTATGTGGATACGCTGCTTTAATGCCTTTGTATCATGC
TATTGCTTCCCGTATGGCTTTCATTTTCTCCTCCTTGTATAAATCCTGGTTGCTGTCTCTTTATGAGGAG
TTGTGGCCCGTTGTCAGGCAACGTGGCGTGGTGTGCACTGTGTTTGCTGACGCAACCCCCACTGGTTGGG
GCATTGCCACCACCTGTCAGCTCCTTTCCGGGACTTTCGCTTTCCCCCTCCCTATTGCCACGGCGGAACT
CATCGCCGCCTGCCTTGCCCGCTGCTGGACAGGGGCTCGGCTGTTGGGCACTGACAATTCCGTGGTGTTG
TCGGGGAAATCATCGTCCTTTCCTTGGCTGCTCGCCTGTGTTGCCACCTGGATTCTGCGCGGGACGTCCT
TCTGCTACGTCCCTTCGGCCCTCAATCCAGCGGACCTTCCTTCCCGCGGCCTGCTGCCGGCTCTGCGGCC
TCTTCCGCGTCTTCGCCTTCGCCCTCAGACGAGTCGGATCTCCCTTTGGGCCGCCTCCCCGCCTGAGATC
CTTTAAGACCAATGACTTACAAGGCAGCTGTAGATCTTAGCCACTTTTTAAAAGAAAAGGGGGGACTGGA
AGGGCTAATTCACTCCCAACGAAGACAAGATCTGCTTTTTGCTTGTACTGGGTCTCTCTGGTTAGACCAG
ATCTGAGCCTGGGAGCTCTCTGGCTAACTAGGGAACCCACTGCTTAAGCCTCAATAAAGCTTGCCTTGAG
TGCTTCAAGTAGTGTGTGCCCGTCTGTTGTGTGACTCTGGTAACTAGAGATCCCTCAGACCCTTTTAGTC
AGTGTGGAAAATCTCTAGCAGTAGTAGTTCATGTCATCTTATTATTCAGTATTTATAACTTGCAAAGAAA
TGAATATCAGAGAGTGAGAGGCCCGGGTTAATTAAGGAAAGGGCTAGATCATTCTTGAAGACGAAAGGGC
CTCGTGATACGCCTATTTTTATAGGTTAATGTCATGATAATAATGGTTTCTTAGACGTCAGGTGGCACTT
TTCGGGGAAATGTGCGCGGAACCCCTATTTGTTTATTTTTCTAAATACATTCAAATATGTATCCGCTCAT
GAGACAATAACCCTGATAAATGCTTCAATAATATTGAAAAAGGAAGAGTATGAGTATTCAACATTTCCGT
GTCGCCCTTATTCCCTTTTTTGCGGCATTTTGCCTTCCTGTTTTTGCTCACCCAGAAACGCTGGTGAAAG
TAAAAGATGCTGAAGATCAGTTGGGTGCACGAGTGGGTTACATCGAACTGGATCTCAACAGCGGTAAGAT
CCTTGAGAGTTTTCGCCCCGAAGAACGTTTTCCAATGATGAGCACTTTTAAAGTTCTGCTATGTGGCGCG
GTATTATCCCGTGTTGACGCCGGGCAAGAGCAACTCGGTCGCCGCATACACTATTCTCAGAATGACTTGG
TTGAGTACTCACCAGTCACAGAAAAGCATCTTACGGATGGCATGACAGTAAGAGAATTATGCAGTGCTGC
CATAACCATGAGTGATAACACTGCGGCCAACTTACTTCTGACAACGATCGGAGGACCGAAGGAGCTAACC
GCTTTTTTGCACAACATGGGGGATCATGTAACTCGCCTTGATCGTTGGGAACCGGAGCTGAATGAAGCCA
TACCAAACGACGAGCGTGACACCACGATGCCTGTAGCAATGGCAACAACGTTGCGCAAACTATTAACTGG
CGAACTACTTACTCTAGCTTCCCGGCAACAATTAATAGACTGGATGGAGGCGGATAAAGTTGCAGGACCA
CTTCTGCGCTCGGCCCTTCCGGCTGGCTGGTTTATTGCTGATAAATCTGGAGCCGGTGAGCGTGGGTCTC
GCGGTATCATTGCAGCACTGGGGCCAGATGGTAAGCCCTCCCGTATCGTAGTTATCTACACGACGGGGAG
TCAGGCAACTATGGATGAACGAAATAGACAGATCGCTGAGATAGGTGCCTCACTGATTAAGCATTGGTAA
CTGTCAGACCAAGTTTACTCATATATACTTTAGATTGATTTAAAACTTCATTTTTAATTTAAAAGGATCT
AGGTGAAGATCCTTTTTGATAATCTCATGACCAAAATCCCTTAACGTGAGTTTTCGTTCCACTGAGCGTC
AGACCCCGTAGAAAAGATCAAAGGATCTTCTTGAGATCCTTTTTTTCTGCGCGTAATCTGCTGCTTGCAA
ACAAAAAAACCACCGCTACCAGCGGTGGTTTGTTTGCCGGATCAAGAGCTACCAACTCTTTTTCCGAAGG
TAACTGGCTTCAGCAGAGCGCAGATACCAAATACTGTTCTTCTAGTGTAGCCGTAGTTAGGCCACCACTT
CAAGAACTCTGTAGCACCGCCTACATACCTCGCTCTGCTAATCCTGTTACCAGTGGCTGCTGCCAGTGGC
GATAAGTCGTGTCTTACCGGGTTGGACTCAAGACGATAGTTACCGGATAAGGCGCAGCGGTCGGGCTGAA
CGGGGGGTTCGTGCACACAGCCCAGCTTGGAGCGAACGACCTACACCGAACTGAGATACCTACAGCGTGA
GCTATGAGAAAGCGCCACGCTTCCCGAAGGGAGAAAGGCGGACAGGTATCCGGTAAGCGGCAGGGTCGGA
ACAGGAGAGCGCACGAGGGAGCTTCCAGGGGGAAACGCCTGGTATCTTTATAGTCCTGTCGGGTTTCGCC
ACCTCTGACTTGAGCGTCGATTTTTGTGATGCTCGTCAGGGGGGCGGAGCCTATGGAAAAACGCCAGCAA
CGCGGCCTTTTTACGGTTCCTGGCCTTTTGCTGGCCTTTTGCTCACATGTTCTTTCCTGCGTTATCCCCT
GATTCTGTGGATAACCGTATTACCGCCTTTGAGTGAGCTGATACCGCTCGCCGCAGCCGAACGACCGAGC
GCAGCGAGTCAGTGAGCGAGGAAGCGGAAGAGCGCCCAATACGCAAACCGCCTCTCCCCGCGCGTTGGCC
GATTCATTAATGCAGCAAGCTCATGGCTGACTAATTTTTTTTATTTATGCAGAGGCCGAGGCCGCCTCGG
CCTCTGAGCTATTCCAGAAGTAGTGAGGAGGCTTTTTTGGAGGCCTAGGCTTTTGCAAAAAGCTCCCCGT
GGCACGACAGGTTTCCCGACTGGAAAGCGGGCAGTGAGCGCAACGCAATTAATGTGAGTTAGCTCACTCA
TTAGGCACCCCAGGCTTTACACTTTATGCTTCCGGCTCGTATGTTGTGTGGAATTGTGAGCGGATAACAA
TTTCACACAGGAAACAGCTATGACATGATTACGAATTTCACAAATAAAGCATTTTTTTCACTGCATTCTA
GTTGTGGTTTGTCCAAACTCATCAATGTATCTTATCATGTCTGGATCAACTGGATAACTCAAGCTAACCA
AAATCATCCCAAACTTCCCACCCCATACCCTATTACCACTGCCAATTACCTGTGGTTTCATTTACTCTAA
ACCTGTGATTCCTCTGAATTATTTTCATTTTAAAGAAATTGTATTTGTTAAATATGTACTACAAACTTAG
TAGT
